Addgene plasmid #190991: PM18033-PLS-KP6-C93A-C96A_rpoA-U
Purpose: Test the U-to-C editing activity of KP6:C93A/C96A on AtrpoA editing site, in human cells
Depositing lab: Bernard Gutmann. Depositing organization: EditForce, Inc. Publication: U-to-C RNA editing by synthetic PPR-DYW proteins in bacteria and human culture cells. Ichinose M, Kawabata M, Akaiwa Y, Shimajiri Y, Nakamura I, Tamai T, Nakamura T, Yagi Y, Gutmann B. Commun Biol. 2022 Sep 15;5(1):968. doi: 10.1038/s42003-022-03927-3. PubMed 36109586.
Backbone
  Vector backbone: PM18033
  Vector type: Mammalian Expression
Growth in bacteria
  Bacterial resistance: Ampicillin, 100 μg/mL
  Growth temperature: 37°C
  Growth strain: DH5alpha
  Copy number: High Copy
Gene/Insert
  Gene/Insert name: PLS-KP6
  Species: Synthetic
  Mutation: DYW-KP:C93A/C96A
  Promoter: CMV
  Tag / fusion protein: His (N terminal on insert)
  Cloning method: Ligation Independent Cloning
Terms and licenses: Academic/Nonprofit Terms; Industry Terms: Not Available to Industry
How to cite: PM18033-PLS-KP6-C93A-C96A_rpoA-U was a gift from Bernard Gutmann (Addgene plasmid # 190991 ; http://n2t.net/addgene:190991 ; RRID:Addgene_190991)
