[The description below was written by a language model from this plasmid's Addgene catalogue record and pLannotate feature annotations shown in this document.]
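Description:
PM18033-PLS-KP6-C93A-C96A_rpoA-U is a mammalian expression plasmid of about 5.1 kb, built on the PM18033 backbone, for testing a synthetic RNA-editing protein in human cells. It is propagated in E. coli as a high-copy plasmid through a ColE1/pUC-type origin and selected with ampicillin via the bla (β-lactamase) gene and its own promoter. No mammalian selection marker or eukaryotic origin is annotated, so it appears suited to transient transfection.

The expression cassette consists of the human cytomegalovirus immediate-early enhancer and promoter followed by a chimeric β-globin/immunoglobulin intron, which generally improves transcript processing and expression. It ends with an SV40 polyadenylation signal; the adjacent short large T antigen match is probably just part of that SV40 segment. The insert is PLS-KP6, a synthetic pentatricopeptide repeat (PPR) protein of the PLS type carrying an N-terminal His tag, which the annotation picks up as a short fragment of a composite tag. Near its C-terminus, the annotation tool detects similarity to the Arabidopsis DYW1 protein, corresponding to the DYW-type editing domain (here the KP variant). This version carries the C93A/C96A substitutions in the DYW-KP domain. The record does not explain their rationale, though a double cysteine-to-alanine change of this kind is commonly used to probe whether particular residues are required for activity.

The "rpoA-U" part of the name and the stated purpose indicate that the plasmid also supplies the Arabidopsis rpoA editing site in its U form, so that U-to-C conversion by the expressed protein can be measured. The location of this target sequence is not annotated in the feature table.
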