Features (pLannotate 1.2.2; 10 found; start..end, strand, type, name):
    173..550     +  enhancer       CMV enhancer: human cytomegalovirus immediate early enhancer
    552..751     +  promoter       CMV promoter: human cytomegalovirus (CMV) immediate early promoter
    890..1022    +  intron         chimeric intron: chimera between introns from human β-globin and immunoglobulin heavy chain genes
   1088..1107    +  CDS            capTEV™ (fragment): composite tag for in vivo biotinylation, TEV protease cleavage, and 6xHis tagging
   2630..2935    +  CDS            DYW1 (fragment): PPR74_ARATH - Also known as PCMP-H50. Experimental evidence at protein level: Swiss-Prot protein existence level 1. Plays a major role in single RNA editing events in chloroplasts. Acts as a site-recognition transacting factor involved in the edition of the site 1 of ndhD (ndhD-1 site corresponding to cytidine-2), which is a plastid-encoded subunit of the NADH- plastoquinone oxidoreductase. The interaction with CRR4 is required for its function in editing the ndhD-1 site. From Arabidopsis thaliana (Mouse-ear cress).
   3011..3132    -  polyA_signal   SV40 poly(A) signal: SV40 polyadenylation signal
   3159..3227    -  CDS            large T antigen (fragment): large T antigen from SV40 (simian virus 40)
   3269..3373    +  promoter       AmpR promoter: bla
   3374..4234    +  CDS            AmpR: β-lactamase; bla; confers resistance to ampicillin, carbenicillin, and related antibiotics
   4405..4993    +  rep_origin     ori: high-copy-number ColE1/pMB1/pBR322/pUC origin of replication
>Addgene plasmid #190991 | PM18033-PLS-KP6-C93A-C96A_rpoA-U | addgene full sequence | sequence record 376018 | Addgene NGS Result
AGATCTTCAATATTGGCCATTAGCCATATTATTCATTGGTTATATAGCATAAATCAATATTGGCTATTGG
CCATTGCATACGTTGTATCTATATCATAATATGTACATTTATATTGGCTCATGTCCAATATGACCGCCAT
GTTGTCTTAGAGTCATCCTCATCGTCGGACGGCATTGATTATTGACTAGTTATTAATAGTAATCAATTAC
GGGGTCATTAGTTCATAGCCCATATATGGAGTTCCGCGTTACATAACTTACGGTAAATGGCCCGCCTGGC
TGACCGCCCAACGACCCCCGCCCATTGACGTCAATAATGACGTATGTTCCCATAGTAACGCCAATAGGGA
CTTTCCATTGACGTCAATGGGTGGAGTATTTACGGTAAACTGCCCACTTGGCAGTACATCAAGTGTATCA
TATGCCAAGTCCGCCCCCTATTGACGTCAATGACGGTAAATGGCCCGCCTGGCATTATGCCCAGTACATG
ACCTTACGGGACTTTCCTACTTGGCAGTACATCTACGTATTAGTCATCGCTATTACCATGGTGATGCGGT
TTTGGCAGTACACCAATGGGCGTGGATAGCGGTTTGACTCACGGGGATTTCCAAGTCTCCACCCCATTGA
CGTCAATGGGAGTTTGTTTTGGCACCAAAATCAACGGGACTTTCCAAAATGTCGTAATAACCCCGCCCCG
TTGACGCAAATGGGCGGTAGGCGTGTACGGTGGGAGGTCTATATAAGCAGAGCTCGTTTAGTGAACCGTC
AGATCACTAGAAGCTTTATTGCGGTAGTTTATCACAGTTAAATTGCTAACGCAGTCAGTGCTTCTGACAC
AACAGTCTCGAACTTAAGCTGCAGAAGTTGGTCGTGAGGCACTGGGCAGGTAAGTATCAAGGTTACAAGA
CAGGTTTAAGGAGACCAATAGAAACTGGGCTTGTCGAGACAGAGATGACTCTTGCGTTTCTGATAGGCAC
CTATTGGTCTTACTGACATCCACTTTGCCTTTCTCTCCACAGGTGTCCACTCCCAGTTCAATTACACACG
CACCATGGCGCACCATCATCATCATCATTCTTCTGGTGAGAATCTTTATTTTCAGGGCGCCATGGGTAAT
TCTGTTGTCACATGGAATTCCATGATTAGGGGCTACGCTAGAAGCGGCCAGCCCGAGGAAGCTCTGAGCC
TCTTCTCCCAGATGAGAAGGAGCGGCATCAAGCCCGATAGCTATACCTTCCCCTTCGTGCTGAAGGCTTG
CGCTTCTCTGAGCAGCCTCGAGGAAGGAAAACAAATCCACGCCCACGTCATTAAATCCGGCTTCGAGTCC
GATGTCTACGTGCAGAGCTCCCTCATTGATATGTACGCCAAGTGCGGATCTCTGGAGGACGCCAGAAAAG
TGTTTGACGAGATGCCCGAGAGGAATGTCGTGAGCTGGAACGCTATGATCAGCGGCTATGCCCAGAATGG
ACAATCCGAAGAAGCTCTGGAGCTGTTTAGAGAGATGCAGAAAGAGGGCATCAAGCCTTCCGAGTTTACC
TTTTGCTCCGTGCTGAAGGCTTGCGCCTCTCTGGGATCTCTGGAGATGGGCAAGCAAATTCACGGCTATG
TGATCAAGTCCGGCTTTGAGTCCATCGTGTTCGTGGGAAACGCCCTCATTGACATGTATGCCAAGTGCGG
CTCTCTGGAGGATGCTAGAAAGGTCTTTGATGAGATGCCCGAAAGGACCGTTGTGAGCTGGACCGCCATG
ATCTCCGGATACGCCCAGAACGGACAGAGCGAGGAGGCCCTCGAGCTCTTCAGAGAGATGCAGAGGGAGG
GCGTGAAACCCGACGAAGTGACACTGCCTTCCGTGCTCTCCGCTTGCGCCAATCTGGGCGCTCTGGAGCA
AGGCAAACAGATCCATGCCTACGTCATCAAGAACGGCTTTGAATCCGATGTGTTTGTGGGCTCCGCTCTG
ATCGACATGTACGCTAAATGCGGCTCCATCGAGGAGGCTAGGAAAGTGTTCGATGAAATGCCCGAGAAAG
ACGTTGTGGCTTGGAACTCAATGATAAAAGGTTATGGAATGAACCATGAAGGCAAAATGGCCGTCCAATG
TTTCGAAGATATGCAAAAACAAGGTGTAAAGCCTTCCGCCGTCACTTTTACCTGTTTGCTGACCGCCTGT
TCTCACGCCAGCCTCGTCAGCGAAGGGCAGGAGTATTTTAAAATGATGCGAGAAGAGTACGGGATCGCTC
CGAGGGTGGAACATTACGGCTGCATGGTCGATCTGCTTGCTCGGAGTGGCCATCTGTATGAAGCTGAAAA
GTTCCTGGAGATGCTCTGTCCTCCCAACGAAGGGACATGGGGGGCCCTCCTCAGCGCTTGTAAGACTTAT
GGCGAGGTGGAGCTTGGTCTGAGGTGCTTTCAGCAGCTCGTGCAGCTTAACCCAGAAAGTGCCGCCTGGT
ACGTGCTTATGGCTGACATATACGCTGGCGCCGGGCGGTGGGACGACGCATACCGGATCGAAGAGCTGAG
GAAACATGCCGGAGCCAAGAAGAAACCTGCCTCCGCATTGATTGAAGTGAACAAAAAAGTGCACGAATTT
GTGGTCGGCAATAATCAGAGCGAGGAGATCAGTGCGATGCTTAAGTCTCTCAACTCTAGAATGAAGGAGG
AGGGCCATGTACCCAATCTGGATCTGGTTCTCAAACCCGTGTCAGATGAGGAGAAAGAGGCAGCGCTGTG
TGAGCACGCAGAGAAGTTGGCAATTGCATTCGGCTTGCTGAATACGCCACAGGGACAGACCCTGCGCGTT
ACAAAGAACCTGAGAATGGCCAATGACGCCCACAATGCGTCAAAGATCATCTCCAAGATTGAGCGCAGAG
AGATTATCCTGCGCGATGATTGCTGCATTCACCACTTCAAGGACGGACTGTGCTCCTGCGGAGACATGTT
CTAACTCGAGAAATAGAAGGAACATGTATTACACGTGCAAAATTTGAGAGCTAGCAGCGAGCAGACATGA
TAAGATACATTGATGAGTTTGGACAAACCACAACTAGAATGCAGTGAAAAAAATGCTTTATTTGTGAAAT
TTGTGATGCTATTGCTTTATTTGTAACCATTATAAGCTGCAATAAACAAGTTAACAACAACAATTGCACT
GGTTCATTTTATGTTTCAGGTTCAGGGGGAGGTGTGGGAGGTTTTTTAAAGCAAGTAAAACCTCTACAAA
TGTGGTAAAATCGATAAGGATCCAGGTGGCACTTTTCGGGGAAATGTGCGCGGAACCCCTATTTGTTTAT
TTTTCTAAATACATTCAAATATGTATCCGCTCATGAGACAATAACCCTGATAAATGCTTCAATAATATTG
AAAAAGGAAGAGTATGAGTATTCAACATTTCCGTGTCGCCCTTATTCCCTTTTTTGCGGCATTTTGCCTT
CCTGTTTTTGCTCACCCAGAAACGCTGGTGAAAGTAAAAGATGCTGAAGATCAGTTGGGTGCACGAGTGG
GTTACATCGAACTGGATCTCAACAGCGGTAAGATCCTTGAGAGTTTTCGCCCCGAAGAACGTTTTCCAAT
GATGAGCACTTTTAAAGTTCTGCTATGTGGCGCGGTATTATCCCGTATTGACGCCGGGCAAGAGCAACTC
GGTCGCCGCATACACTATTCTCAGAATGACTTGGTTGAGTACTCACCAGTCACAGAAAAGCATCTTACGG
ATGGCATGACAGTAAGAGAATTATGCAGTGCTGCCATAACCATGAGTGATAACACTGCGGCCAACTTACT
TCTGACAACGATCGGAGGACCGAAGGAGCTAACCGCTTTTTTGCACAACATGGGGGATCATGTAACTCGC
CTTGATCGTTGGGAACCGGAGCTGAATGAAGCCATACCAAACGACGAGCGTGACACCACGATGCCTGTAG
CAATGGCAACAACGTTGCGCAAACTATTAACTGGCGAACTACTTACTCTAGCTTCCCGGCAACAATTAAT
AGACTGGATGGAGGCGGATAAAGTTGCAGGACCACTTCTGCGCTCGGCCCTTCCGGCTGGCTGGTTTATT
GCTGATAAATCTGGAGCCGGTGAGCGTGGGTCTCGCGGTATCATTGCAGCACTGGGGCCAGATGGTAAGC
CCTCCCGTATCGTAGTTATCTACACGACGGGGAGTCAGGCAACTATGGATGAACGAAATAGACAGATCGC
TGAGATAGGTGCCTCACTGATTAAGCATTGGTAACTGTCAGACCAAGTTTACTCATATATACTTTAGATT
GATTTAAAACTTCATTTTTAATTTAAAAGGATCTAGGTGAAGATCCTTTTTGATAATCTCATGACCAAAA
TCCCTTAACGTGAGTTTTCGTTCCACTGAGCGTCAGACCCCGTAGAAAAGATCAAAGGATCTTCTTGAGA
TCCTTTTTTTCTGCGCGTAATCTGCTGCTTGCAAACAAAAAAACCACCGCTACCAGCGGTGGTTTGTTTG
CCGGATCAAGAGCTACCAACTCTTTTTCCGAAGGTAACTGGCTTCAGCAGAGCGCAGATACCAAATACTG
TTCTTCTAGTGTAGCCGTAGTTAGGCCACCACTTCAAGAACTCTGTAGCACCGCCTACATACCTCGCTCT
GCTAATCCTGTTACCAGTGGCTGCTGCCAGTGGCGATAAGTCGTGTCTTACCGGGTTGGACTCAAGACGA
TAGTTACCGGATAAGGCGCAGCGGTCGGGCTGAACGGGGGGTTCGTGCACACAGCCCAGCTTGGAGCGAA
CGACCTACACCGAACTGAGATACCTACAGCGTGAGCTATGAGAAAGCGCCACGCTTCCCGAAGGGAGAAA
GGCGGACAGGTATCCGGTAAGCGGCAGGGTCGGAACAGGAGAGCGCACGAGGGAGCTTCCAGGGGGAAAC
GCCTGGTATCTTTATAGTCCTGTCGGGTTTCGCCACCTCTGACTTGAGCGTCGATTTTTGTGATGCTCGT
CAGGGGGGCGGAGCCTATGGAAAAACGCCAGCAACGCGGCCTTTTTACGGTTCCTGGCCTTTTGCTGGCC
TTTTGCTCACATGGCTCGAC
